Addgene plasmid #144332: TFORF2280
Purpose: Lentiviral vector for overexpressing transcription factor ORFs with unique 24-bp barcodes. Barcodes facilitate identification of transcription factors in pooled screens.
Depositing lab: Feng Zhang. Depositing organization: Broad Institute. Publication: A transcription factor atlas of directed differentiation. Joung J, Ma S, Tay T, Geiger-Schuller KR, Kirchgatterer PC, Verdine VK, Guo B, Arias-Garcia MA, Allen WE, Singh A, Kuksenko O, Abudayyeh OO, Gootenberg JS, Fu Z, Macrae RK, Buenrostro JD, Regev A, Zhang F. Cell. 2023 Jan 5;186(1):209-229.e26. doi: 10.1016/j.cell.2022.11.026. PubMed 36608654.
Backbone
  Vector backbone: pLX_TRC317
  Backbone manufacturer: Broad Institute Genetic Perturbation Platform
  Backbone size w/o insert (bp): 8264
  Vector type: Mammalian Expression, Lentiviral
  Selectable markers: Puromycin
Growth in bacteria
  Bacterial resistance: Ampicillin, 100 μg/mL
  Growth temperature: 37°C
  Growth strain: NEB Stable
  Copy number: High Copy
Gene/Insert
  Gene/Insert name: PRDM2
  Species: H. sapiens (human)
  Insert size (bp): 4547
  Entrez Gene: PRDM2 (a.k.a. HUMHOXY1, KMT8, KMT8A, MTB-ZF, RIZ, RIZ1, RIZ2)
  Promoter: EF1a
  Cloning method: Unknown
  Sequencing primers: 5′ GGGTGGAGACTGAAGTTAGGCCAG; 3′ CACATAGCGTAAAAGGAGCAACATAG
Terms and licenses: Academic/Nonprofit Terms; Industry Terms: Not Available to Industry
Depositor comments: NM_001007257,XM_017002262,ENST00000413440,ENST00000343137 . The transcription factor ORF portion of this plasmid was synthesized by Genewiz. Please test multiple small colonies in case of plasmid recombination. To make this collection available in a timely manner, a portion of this collection was not fully sequenced by Addgene. If an Addgene verified full plasmid sequence is not available, please contact us prior to placing an order to request the full sequence.
How to cite: TFORF2280 was a gift from Feng Zhang (Addgene plasmid # 144332 ; http://n2t.net/addgene:144332 ; RRID:Addgene_144332)
