[The description below was written by a language model from this plasmid's Addgene catalogue record and pLannotate feature annotations shown in this document.]
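Description:
TFORF2280 is a third-generation-style, self-inactivating lentiviral expression plasmid built on the pLX_TRC317 backbone, and it belongs to a barcoded library of human transcription factor open reading frames. It is propagated in E. coli through a high-copy ColE1/pUC-type origin with ampicillin resistance (AmpR under its own bla promoter). The backbone also carries an f1 origin and remnants of a lac/lacZα cloning region flanked by T7 and T3 promoters. The depositor notes that the plasmid may recombine, which is a common concern with LTR-containing vectors.

The viral portion begins with an RSV promoter fused to a truncated HIV-1 5' LTR, which drives Tat-independent production of genomic RNA in packaging cells. This is followed by the Ψ packaging signal with a partial gag sequence, the Rev response element for nuclear export, and a cPPT/CTS. The genome ends in a ΔU3 3' LTR that inactivates the viral promoter after integration, with an SV40 poly(A) signal downstream. Within the genome, an SV40 early promoter drives a puromycin N-acetyltransferase gene for selecting transduced mammalian cells. A separate EF-1α promoter drives human PRDM2 (also called RIZ or KMT8), a histone H3 lysine-9 methyltransferase and putative DNA-binding transcription factor. The annotated coding region spans about 4.4 kb and is followed by a WPRE that enhances transcript expression.

According to the record, each library member carries a unique 24-bp barcode, although the barcode is not annotated in the feature table. The barcode allows the overexpressed factor to be identified in pooled screens, such as those that assess directed differentiation.
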