Features (pLannotate 1.2.2; 31 found; start..end, strand, type, name):
      5..231     +  promoter       RSV promoter: Rous sarcoma virus enhancer/promoter
    232..412     +  LTR            5' LTR (truncated): truncated 5' long terminal repeat (LTR) from HIV-1
    459..584     +  misc_feature   HIV-1 Ψ: packaging signal of human immunodeficiency virus type 1
    568..931     +  CDS            HIV-1 gag (fragment): gag protein from human immunodeficiency virus 1; gag
   1077..1310    +  misc_feature   RRE: The Rev response element (RRE) of HIV-1 allows for Rev-dependent mRNA export from the nucleus to the cytoplasm.
   1687..1713    +  CDS            Rev (fragment): human immunodeficiency virus 1 (HIV-1) Rev protein; rev; enhances nuclear export of unspliced and incompletely spliced viral mRNAs
   1720..1743    +  promoter       SV40 promoter (fragment): SV40 early promoter
   1744..1815    +  promoter       SV40 promoter (fragment): SV40 enhancer and early promoter
   1839..1974    +  rep_origin     SV40 ori: SV40 origin of replication
   2020..2616    +  CDS            PuroR (fragment): puromycin N-acetyltransferase; pac from Streptomyces; confers resistance to puromycin
   2665..2782    +  misc_feature   cPPT/CTS: central polypurine tract and central termination sequence of HIV-1
   2847..2913    +  CDS            small t antigen (fragment): SV40 (simian virus 40) small t antigen
   2920..4098    +  promoter       EF-1α promoter: strong constitutive promoter for human elongation factor EF-1α
   4103..8545    +  CDS            PRDM2 (fragment): PRDM2_HUMAN - Also known as KMT8, RIZ. Experimental evidence at protein level: Swiss-Prot protein existence level 1. S-adenosyl-L-methionine-dependent histone methyltransferase that specifically methylates 'Lys-9' of histone H3. May function as a DNA-binding transcription factor. Binds to the macrophage-specific TPA- responsive element (MTE) of the HMOX1 (heme oxygenase 1) gene and may act as a transcriptional activator of this gene. From Homo sapiens (Human).
   8573..8626    +  promoter       U6 promoter (fragment): RNA polymerase III promoter for human U6 snRNA
   8668..9256    +  misc_feature   WPRE: woodchuck hepatitis virus posttranscriptional regulatory element
   9307..9326    +  misc_feature   cPPT/CTS (fragment): central polypurine tract and central termination sequence of HIV-1
   9328..9561    +  LTR            3' LTR (ΔU3): self-inactivating 3' long terminal repeat (LTR) from HIV-1
   9639..9760    +  polyA_signal   SV40 poly(A) signal: SV40 polyadenylation signal
   9800..9935    +  rep_origin     SV40 ori: SV40 origin of replication
   9956..9974    -  promoter       T7 promoter: promoter for bacteriophage T7 RNA polymerase
   9982..10137   +  CDS            lacZα (fragment): LacZα fragment of β-galactosidase; lacZ fragment
  10142..10570   +  rep_origin     f1 ori (sequence partly withheld): f1 bacteriophage origin of replication; arrow indicates direction of (+) strand synthesis
  10623..10727   +  promoter       AmpR promoter: bla
  10728..11588   +  CDS            AmpR: β-lactamase; bla; confers resistance to ampicillin, carbenicillin, and related antibiotics
  11759..12347   +  rep_origin     ori: high-copy-number ColE1/pMB1/pBR322/pUC origin of replication
  12530..12622   +  CDS            lacI (fragment): lac repressor; lacI; The lac repressor binds to the lac operator to inhibit transcription in E. coli. This inhibition can be relieved by adding lactose or isopropyl-β-D-thiogalactopyranoside (IPTG).
  12635..12656   +  protein_bind   CAP binding site: CAP binding activates transcription in the presence of cAMP. E. coli catabolite activator protein
  12671..12701   +  promoter       lac promoter: promoter for the E. coli lac operon
  12705..12727   +  protein_bind   lac operator (fragment): The lac repressor binds to the lac operator to inhibit transcription in E. coli. This inhibition can be relieved by adding lactose or isopropyl-β-D-thiogalactopyranoside (IPTG). lac repressor encoded by lacI
  12770..12788   +  promoter       T3 promoter: promoter for bacteriophage T3 RNA polymerase
>Addgene plasmid #144332 | TFORF2280 | addgene full sequence | sequence record 404178 | Addgene NGS Result
TTAATGTAGTCTTATGCAATACTCTTGTAGTCTTGCAACATGGTAACGATGAGTTAGCAACATGCCTTAC
AAGGAGAGAAAAAGCACCGTGCATGCCGATTGGTGGAAGTAAGGTGGTACGATCGTGCCTTATTAGGAAG
GCAACAGACGGGTCTGACATGGATTGGACGAACCACTGAATTGCCGCATTGCAGAGATATTGTATTTAAG
TGCCTAGCTCGATACATAAACGGGTCTCTCTGGTTAGACCAGATCTGAGCCTGGGAGCTCTCTGGCTAAC
TAGGGAACCCACTGCTTAAGCCTCAATAAAGCTTGCCTTGAGTGCTTCAAGTAGTGTGTGCCCGTCTGTT
GTGTGACTCTGGTAACTAGAGATCCCTCAGACCCTTTTAGTCAGTGTGGAAAATCTCTAGCAGTGGCGCC
CGAACAGGGACTTGAAAGCGAAAGGGAAACCAGAGGAGCTCTCTCGACGCAGGACTCGGCTTGCTGAAGC
GCGCACGGCAAGAGGCGAGGGGCGGCGACTGGTGAGTACGCCAAAAATTTTGACTAGCGGAGGCTAGAAG
GAGAGAGATGGGTGCGAGAGCGTCAGTATTAAGCGGGGGAGAATTAGATCGCGATGGGAAAAAATTCGGT
TAAGGCCAGGGGGAAAGAAAAAATATAAATTAAAACATATAGTATGGGCAAGCAGGGAGCTAGAACGATT
CGCAGTTAATCCTGGCCTGTTAGAAACATCAGAAGGCTGTAGACAAATACTGGGACAGCTACAACCATCC
CTTCAGACAGGATCAGAAGAACTTAGATCATTATATAATACAGTAGCAACCCTCTATTGTGTGCATCAAA
GGATAGAGATAAAAGACACCAAGGAAGCTTTAGACAAGATAGAGGAAGAGCAAAACAAAAGTAAGACCAC
CGCACAGCAAGCGGCCGCTGATCTTCAGACCTGGAGGAGGAGATATGAGGGACAATTGGAGAAGTGAATT
ATATAAATATAAAGTAGTAAAAATTGAACCATTAGGAGTAGCACCCACCAAGGCAAAGAGAAGAGTGGTG
CAGAGAGAAAAAAGAGCAGTGGGAATAGGAGCTTTGTTCCTTGGGTTCTTGGGAGCAGCAGGAAGCACTA
TGGGCGCAGCGTCAATGACGCTGACGGTACAGGCCAGACAATTATTGTCTGGTATAGTGCAGCAGCAGAA
CAATTTGCTGAGGGCTATTGAGGCGCAACAGCATCTGTTGCAACTCACAGTCTGGGGCATCAAGCAGCTC
CAGGCAAGAATCCTGGCTGTGGAAAGATACCTAAAGGATCAACAGCTCCTGGGGATTTGGGGTTGCTCTG
GAAAACTCATTTGCACCACTGCTGTGCCTTGGAATGCTAGTTGGAGTAATAAATCTCTGGAACAGATTTG
GAATCACACGACCTGGATGGAGTGGGACAGAGAAATTAACAATTACACAAGCTTAATACACTCCTTAATT
GAAGAATCGCAAAACCAGCAAGAAAAGAATGAACAAGAATTATTGGAATTAGATAAATGGGCAAGTTTGT
GGAATTGGTTTAACATAACAAATTGGCTGTGGTATATAAAATTATTCATAATGATAGTAGGAGGCTTGGT
AGGTTTAAGAATAGTTTTTGCTGTACTTTCTATAGTGAATAGAGTTAGGCAGGGATATTCACCATTATCG
TTTCAGACCCACCTCCCAACCCCGAGGGGACCCATGCATTGCATCTCAATTAGTCAGCAACCAGGTGTGG
AAAGTCCCCAGGCTCCCCAGCAGGCAGAAGTATGCAAAGCATGCGTCTCAATTAGTCAGCAACCATAGTC
CCGCCCCTAACTCCGCCCATCCCGCCCCTAACTCCGCCCAGTTCCGCCCATTCTCCGCCCCATGGCTGAC
TAATTTTTTTTATTTATGCAGAGGCCGAGGCCGCCTCGGCCTCTGAGCTATTCCAGAAGTAGTGAGGAGG
CTTTTTTGGAGGCCTAGGCTTTTGCAAAAAGCTTTCTAGAGGTACCACCGGAGCTTACCATGACCGAGTA
CAAGCCCACGGTGCGCCTCGCCACCCGCGACGACGTCCCCAGGGCCGTACGCACCCTCGCCGCCGCGTTC
GCCGACTACCCCGCCACGCGCCACACCGTCGATCCGGACCGCCACATCGAGCGGGTCACCGAGCTGCAAG
AACTCTTCCTCACGCGCGTCGGGCTCGACATCGGCAAGGTGTGGGTCGCGGACGACGGCGCCGCCGTGGC
GGTCTGGACCACGCCGGAGAGCGTCGAAGCGGGGGCGGTGTTCGCCGAGATCGGCCCGCGCATGGCCGAG
TTGAGCGGTTCCCGGCTGGCCGCGCAGCAACAGATGGAAGGCCTCCTGGCGCCGCACCGGCCCAAGGAGC
CCGCGTGGTTCCTGGCCACCGTCGGCGTCTCGCCCGACCACCAGGGCAAGGGTCTGGGCAGCGCCGTCGT
GCTCCCCGGAGTGGAGGCGGCCGAGCGCGCCGGGGTGCCCGCCTTCCTGGAGACCTCCGCGCCCCGCAAC
CTCCCCTTCTACGAGCGGCTCGGCTTCACCGTCACCGCCGACGTCGAGGTGCCCGAAGGACCGCGCACCT
GGTGCATGACCCGCAAGCCCGGTGCCAGTTAACGAATTCTAGATCTTGAGACAAATGGCAGTATTCATCC
ACAATTTTAAAAGAAAAGGGGGGATTGGGGGGTACAGTGCAGGGGAAAGAATAGTAGACATAATAGCAAC
AGACATACAAACTAAAGAATTACAAAAACAAATTACAAAAATTCAAAATTTTCGGGTTTATTACAGGGAC
AGCAGAGATCCACTTTGGCGCCGGCTCGAGGCCTGCAGGTGCAAAGATGGATAAAGTTTTAAACAGAGAG
GAATCTTTGCAGCTAATGGACCTTCTAGGTCTTGAAAGGAGTGGGAATTGGCTCCGGTGCCCGTCAGTGG
GCAGAGCGCACATCGCCCACAGTCCCCGAGAAGTTGGGGGGAGGGGTCGGCAATTGAACCGGTGCCTAGA
GAAGGTGGCGCGGGGTAAACTGGGAAAGTGATGTCGTGTACTGGCTCCGCCTTTTTCCCGAGGGTGGGGG
AGAACCGTATATAAGTGCAGTAGTCGCCGTGAACGTTCTTTTTCGCAACGGGTTTGCCGCCAGAACACAG
GTAAGTGCCGTGTGTGGTTCCCGCGGGCCTGGCCTCTTTACGGGTTATGGCCCTTGCGTGCCTTGAATTA
CTTCCACCTGGCTGCAGTACGTGATTCTTGATCCCGAGCTTCGGGTTGGAAGTGGGTGGGAGAGTTCGAG
GCCTTGCGCTTAAGGAGCCCCTTCGCCTCGTGCTTGAGTTGAGGCCTGGCCTGGGCGCTGGGGCCGCCGC
GTGCGAATCTGGTGGCACCTTCGCGCCTGTCTCGCTGCTTTCGATAAGTCTCTAGCCATTTAAAATTTTT
GATGACCTGCTGCGACGCTTTTTTTCTGGCAAGATAGTCTTGTAAATGCGGGCCAAGATCTGCACACTGG
TATTTCGGTTTTTGGGGCCGCGGGCGGCGACGGGGCCCGTGCGTCCCAGCGCACATGTTCGGCGAGGCGG
GGCCTGCGAGCGCGGCCACCGAGAATCGGACGGGGGTAGTCTCAAGCTGGCCGGCCTGCTCTGGTGCCTG
GCCTCGCGCCGCCGTGTATCGCCCCGCCCTGGGCGGCAAGGCTGGCCCGGTCGGCACCAGTTGCGTGAGC
GGAAAGATGGCCGCTTCCCGGCCCTGCTGCAGGGAGCTCAAAATGGAGGACGCGGCGCTCGGGAGAGCGG
GCGGGTGAGTCACCCACACAAAGGAAAAGGGCCTTTCCGTCCTCAGCCGTCGCTTCATGTGACTCCACGG
AGTACCGGGCGCCGTCCAGGCACCTCGATTAGTTCTCGAGCTTTTGGAGTACGTCGTCTTTAGGTTGGGG
GGAGGGGTTTTATGCGATGGAGTTTCCCCACACTGAGTGGGTGGAGACTGAAGTTAGGCCAGCTTGGCAC
TTGATGTAATTCTCCTTGGAATTTGCCCTTTTTGAGTTTGGATCTTGGTTCATTCTCAAGCCTCAGACAG
TGGTTCAAAGTTTTTTTCTTCCATTTCAGGTGTCGTGAGGCTAGCACCGCCACCATGAGAGATTCTGCAG
AAGGTCCTAAAGAAGACGAAGAGAAGCCTTCAGCCTCAGCACTTGAGCAGCCGGCCACCCTCCAGGAGGT
GGCCAGTCAGGAGGTGCCTCCAGAACTAGCAACCCCTGCCCCTGCCTGGGAGCCACAGCCAGAACCAGAC
GAGCGATTAGAAGCGGCAGCTTGTGAGGTGAATGATTTGGGGGAAGAGGAGGAGGAGGAAGAGGAGGAGG
ATGAAGAAGAAGAAGAAGATGATGATGATGATGAGTTGGAAGACGAGGGGGAAGAAGAAGCCAGCATGCC
AAATGAAAATTCTGTGAAAGAGCCAGAAATACGGTGTGATGAGAAGCCAGAAGATTTATTAGAGGAACCA
AAAACAACTTCAGAAGAAACTCTTGAAGACTGCTCAGAGGTAACACCTGCCATGCAAATCCCCAGAACTA
AAGAAGAGGCCAATGGTGATGTATTTGAAACGTTTATGTTTCCGTGTCAACATTGTGAAAGGAAGTTTAC
AACCAAACAGGGGCTTGAGCGTCACATGCATATCCATATATCCACCGTCAATCATGCTTTCAAATGCAAG
TACTGTGGGAAAGCCTTTGGCACACAGATTAACCGGCGGCGACATGAGCGGCGCCATGAAGCAGGGTTAA
AGCGGAAACCCAGCCAAACACTACAGCCGTCAGAGGATCTGGCTGATGGCAAAGCATCTGGAGAAAACGT
TGCTTCAAAAGATGATTCGAGTCCTCCCAGTCTTGGGCCAGACTGTCTGATCATGAATTCAGAGAAGGCT
TCCCAAGACACAATAAATTCTTCTGTCGTAGAAGAGAATGGGGAAGTTAAAGAACTTCATCCGTGCAAAT
ATTGTAAAAAGGTTTTTGGAACTCATACTAATATGAGACGGCATCAGCGTAGAGTTCACGAACGTCATCT
GATTCCCAAAGGTGTACGGCGAAAAGGAGGCCTTGAAGAGCCCCAGCCTCCAGCAGAACAGGCCCAGGCC
ACCCAGAACGTGTATGTACCAAGCACAGAGCCGGAGGAGGAAGGGGAAGCAGATGATGTGTACATCATGG
ACATTTCTAGCAATATCTCTGAAAACTTAAATTACTATATTGATGGTAAAATTCAAACTAATAACAACAC
TAGTAACTGTGATGTGATTGAGATGGAGTCTGCTTCGGCAGATTTGTATGGTATAAATTGTCTGCTCACT
CCAGTTACAGTGGAAATTACTCAAAATATAAAGACCACACAGGTCCCTGTAACAGAAGATCTTCCTAAAG
AGCCTTTGGGCAGCACAAATAGTGAGGCCAAGAAGCGGAGAACTGCGAGCCCACCTGCACTGCCCAAAAT
TAAGGCCGAAACAGACTCTGACCCCATGGTCCCCTCTTGCTCTTTAAGTCTTCCTCTTAGCATATCAACA
ACAGAGGCAGTGTCTTTCCACAAAGAGAAAAGTGTTTATTTGTCATCAAAGCTCAAACAACTTCTTCAAA
CCCAAGATAAACTAACTCCTGCAGGGATTTCAGCAACTGAAATAGCTAAATTAGGTCCTGTTTGTGTGTC
TGCTCCTGCATCAATGTTGCCTGTGACCTCAAGTAGGTTTAAGAGGCGGACCAGCTCTCCTCCCAGTTCT
CCACAGCACAGTCCTGCCCTTCGAGACTTTGGAAAGCCAAGTGATGGGAAAGCAGCATGGACCGATGCCG
GGCTGACTTCCAAAAAATCCAAATTAGAAAGTCACAGCGACTCACCAGCATGGAGTTTGTCTGGGAGAGA
TGAGAGAGAAACTGTGAGCCCTCCATGCTTTGATGAATATAAAATGTCTAAAGAGTGGACAGCTAGTTCT
GCTTTTAGCAGTGTGTGCAACCAGCAGCCACTGGATTTATCCAGCGGTGTCAAACAGAAGGCTGAGGGTA
CAGGCAAGACTCCAGTCCAGTGGGAATCTGTCTTAGATCTCAGTGTGCATAAAAAGCATTGTAGTGACTC
TGAAGGCAAGGAATTCAAAGAAAGTCATTCAGTGCAGCCTACGTGTAGTGCTGTAAAGAAAAGGAAACCA
ACCACCTGCATGCTGCAGAAGGTTCTTCTCAATGAATATAATGGCATCGATTTACCTGTAGAAAACCCTG
CAGATGGGACCAGGAGCCCAAGTCCTTGTAAATCCCTAGAAGCTCAGCCAGATCCTGACCTCGGTCCGGG
CTCTGGTTTCCCTGCCCCTACTGTTGAGTCCACACCTGATGTTTGTCCTTCATCACCTGCCCTGCAGACA
CCCTCCCTTTCATCCGGTCAGCTGCCTCCTCTCTTGATCCCCACAGATCCCTCTTCCCCTCCACCCTGTC
CCCCGGTATTAACTGTTGCCACTCCGCCCCCTCCCCTCCTTCCTACCGTACCTCTTCCAGCCCCCTCTTC
CAGTGCATCTCCACACCCATGCCCCTCTCCACTCTCAAATGCCACCGCACAGTCCCCACTTCCAATTCTG
TCCCCAACAGTGTCCCCCTCTCCCTCTCCCATTCCTCCCGTGGAGCCCCTGATGTCTGCCGCCTCACCCG
GGCCTCCAACACTTTCTTCTTCCTCCTCTTCATCTTCCTCCTCCTCTTCGTTTTCTTCTTCATCTTCCTC
CTCTTCTCCTTCTCCACCTCCTCTCTCCGCAATATCATCTGTTGTTTCCTCTGGTGATAATCTGGAGGCT
TCTCTCCCCATGATATCTTTCAAACAGGAGGAATTAGAGAATGAAGGTCTGAAACCCAGGGAAGAGCCCC
AGTCTGCTGCTGAACAGGATGTTGTTGTTCAGGAAACATTCAACAAAAACTTTGTTTGCAACGTCTGTGA
ATCACCTTTTCTTTCCATTAAAGATCTAACCAAACATTTATCTATTCATGCTGAAGAATGGCCCTTCAAA
TGTGAATTTTGTGTGCAGCTTTTTAAGGATAAAACGGACTTGTCAGAACATCGCTTTTTGCTTCATGGAG
TTGGGAATATCTTTGTGTGTTCTGTTTGTAAAAAAGAATTTGCTTTTTTGTGCAATTTGCAGCAGCACCA
GCGAGATCTCCACCCAGATAAGGTGTGCACACATCACGAGTTTGAAAGCGGGACTCTGAGGCCCCAGAAC
TTTACAGATCCCAGCAAGGCCCATGTAGAGCATATGCAGAGCTTGCCAGAAGATCCTTTAGAAACTTCTA
AAGAAGAAGAGGAGTTAAATGATTCCTCTGAAGAGCTTTACACGACTATAAAAATAATGGCTTCTGGAAT
AAAGACAAAAGATCCAGATGTTCGATTGGGCCTCAATCAGCATTACCCAAGCTTTAAACCACCTCCATTT
CAGTACCATCACCGTAACCCCATGGGGATTGGTGTGACAGCCACAAATTTCACTACACACAATATTCCAC
AGACTTTCACTACCGCCATTCGCTGCACAAAGTGTGGAAAAGGTGTCGACAATATGCCGGAGTTGCACAA
ACATATCCTGGCTTGTGCTTCTGCAAGTGACAAGAAGAGGTACACGCCTAAGAAAAACCCAGTACCATTA
AAACAAACTGTGCAACCCAAAAATGGCGTGGTGGTTTTAGATAACTCTGGGAAAAATGCCTTCCGACGAA
TGGGACAGCCCAAAAGGCTTAACTTTAGTGTTGAGCTCAGCAAAATGTCGTCGAATAAGCTCAAATTAAA
TGCATTGAAGAAAAAAAATCAGCTAGTACAGAAAGCAATTCTTCAGAAAAACAAATCTGCAAAGCAGAAG
GCCGACTTGAAAAATGCTTGTGAGTCATCCTCTCACATCTGCCCTTACTGTAATCGAGAGTTCACTTACA
TTGGAAGCCTGAATAAACACGCCGCCTTCAGCTGTCCCAAAAAACCCCTTTCTCCTCCCAAAAAAAAAGT
TTCTCATTCATCTAAGAAAGGTGGACACTCATCACCTGCAAGTAGTGACAAAAACAGTAACAGCAACCAC
CGCAGACGGACAGCGGATGCGGAGATTAAAATGCAAAGCATGCAGACTCCGTTGGGCAAGACCAGAGCCC
GCAGCTCAGGCCCCACCCAAGTCCCACTTCCCTCCTCATCCTTCAGGTCCAAGCAGAACGTCAAGTTTGC
AGCTTCGGTGAAATCCAAAAAACCAAGCTCCTCCTCTTTAAGGAACTCCAGCCCGATAAGAATGGCCAAA
ATAACTCATGTTGAGGGGAAAAAACCTAAAGCTGTGGCCAAGAATCATTCTGCTCAGCTTTCCAGCAAAA
CATCACGGAGCCTGCACGTGAGGGTACAGAAAAGCAAAGCTGTTTTACAAAGCAAATCCACCTTGGCGAG
TAAGAAAAGAACAGACCGGTTCAATATAAAATCTAGAGAGCGGAGTGGGGGGCCAGTCACCCGGAGCCTT
CAGCTGGCAGCTGCTGCTGACTTGAGTGAGAACAAGAGAGAGGACGGCAGCGCCAAGCAGGAGCTGAAGG
ACTTCAGGAACTTCCTGTAGTAATGAACTAGTCCGTAACTTGAAAGTATTTCGATTTCTTGGCTTTATAT
ATCTTGTGGAAAGGACGAGAAGAAGAGGTAACAAGCCCAGTGACGCGTTAAGTCGACAATCAACCTCTGG
ATTACAAAATTTGTGAAAGATTGACTGGTATTCTTAACTATGTTGCTCCTTTTACGCTATGTGGATACGC
TGCTTTAATGCCTTTGTATCATGCTATTGCTTCCCGTATGGCTTTCATTTTCTCCTCCTTGTATAAATCC
TGGTTGCTGTCTCTTTATGAGGAGTTGTGGCCCGTTGTCAGGCAACGTGGCGTGGTGTGCACTGTGTTTG
CTGACGCAACCCCCACTGGTTGGGGCATTGCCACCACCTGTCAGCTCCTTTCCGGGACTTTCGCTTTCCC
CCTCCCTATTGCCACGGCGGAACTCATCGCCGCCTGCCTTGCCCGCTGCTGGACAGGGGCTCGGCTGTTG
GGCACTGACAATTCCGTGGTGTTGTCGGGGAAATCATCGTCCTTTCCTTGGCTGCTCGCCTGTGTTGCCA
CCTGGATTCTGCGCGGGACGTCCTTCTGCTACGTCCCTTCGGCCCTCAATCCAGCGGACCTTCCTTCCCG
CGGCCTGCTGCCGGCTCTGCGGCCTCTTCCGCGTCTTCGCCTTCGCCCTCAGACGAGTCGGATCTCCCTT
TGGGCCGCCTCCCCGCGTCGACTTTAAGACCAATGACTTACAAGGCAGCTGTAGATCTTAGCCACTTTTT
AAAAGAAAAGGGGGGACTGGAAGGGCTAATTCACTCCCAACGAAGACAAGATCTGCTTTTTGCTTGTACT
GGGTCTCTCTGGTTAGACCAGATCTGAGCCTGGGAGCTCTCTGGCTAACTAGGGAACCCACTGCTTAAGC
CTCAATAAAGCTTGCCTTGAGTGCTTCAAGTAGTGTGTGCCCGTCTGTTGTGTGACTCTGGTAACTAGAG
ATCCCTCAGACCCTTTTAGTCAGTGTGGAAAATCTCTAGCAGTACGTATAGTAGTTCATGTCATCTTATT
ATTCAGTATTTATAACTTGCAAAGAAATGAATATCAGAGAGTGAGAGGAACTTGTTTATTGCAGCTTATA
ATGGTTACAAATAAAGCAATAGCATCACAAATTTCACAAATAAAGCATTTTTTTCACTGCATTCTAGTTG
TGGTTTGTCCAAACTCATCAATGTATCTTATCATGTCTGGCTCTAGCTATCCCGCCCCTAACTCCGCCCA
TCCCGCCCCTAACTCCGCCCAGTTCCGCCCATTCTCCGCCCCATGGCTGACTAATTTTTTTTATTTATGC
AGAGGCCGAGGCCGCCTCGGCCTCTGAGCTATTCCAGAAGTAGTGAGGAGGCTTTTTTGGAGGCCTAGGG
ACGTACCCAATTCGCCCTATAGTGAGTCGTATTACGCGCGCTCACTGGCCGTCGTTTTACAACGTCGTGA
CTGGGAAAACCCTGGCGTTACCCAACTTAATCGCCTTGCAGCACATCCCCCTTTCGCCAGCTGGCGTAAT
AGCGAAGAGGCCCGCACCGATCGCCCTTCCCAACAGTTGCGCAGCCTGAATGGCGAATGGG
[124 nt withheld, positions 10142-10265]
C
[91 nt withheld, positions 10267-10357]
A
[49 nt withheld, positions 10359-10407]
CCTTTGACGTTGGAGTCCACGTTCTTT
[37 nt withheld, positions 10435-10471]
ACCCTATCTCGGTCTATTCTTTTGATTTATAAGGGATTTTGCCGATTTCGGCCTATTGGTTAAAAAATGA
GCTGATTTAACAAAAATTTAACGCGAATTTTAACAAAATATTAACGCTTACAATTTAGGTGGCACTTTTC
GGGGAAATGTGCGCGGAACCCCTATTTGTTTATTTTTCTAAATACATTCAAATATGTATCCGCTCATGAG
ACAATAACCCTGATAAATGCTTCAATAATATTGAAAAAGGAAGAGTATGAGTATTCAACATTTCCGTGTC
GCCCTTATTCCCTTTTTTGCGGCATTTTGCCTTCCTGTTTTTGCTCACCCAGAAACGCTGGTGAAAGTAA
AAGATGCTGAAGATCAGTTGGGTGCACGAGTGGGTTACATCGAACTGGATCTCAACAGCGGTAAGATCCT
TGAGAGTTTTCGCCCCGAAGAACGTTTTCCAATGATGAGCACTTTTAAAGTTCTGCTATGTGGCGCGGTA
TTATCCCGTATTGACGCCGGGCAAGAGCAACTCGGTCGCCGCATACACTATTCTCAGAATGACTTGGTTG
AGTACTCACCAGTCACAGAAAAGCATCTTACGGATGGCATGACAGTAAGAGAATTATGCAGTGCTGCCAT
AACCATGAGTGATAACACTGCGGCCAACTTACTTCTGACAACGATCGGAGGACCGAAGGAGCTAACCGCT
TTTTTGCACAACATGGGGGATCATGTAACTCGCCTTGATCGTTGGGAACCGGAGCTGAATGAAGCCATAC
CAAACGACGAGCGTGACACCACGATGCCTGTAGCAATGGCAACAACGTTGCGCAAACTATTAACTGGCGA
ACTACTTACTCTAGCTTCCCGGCAACAATTAATAGACTGGATGGAGGCGGATAAAGTTGCAGGACCACTT
CTGCGCTCGGCCCTTCCGGCTGGCTGGTTTATTGCTGATAAATCTGGAGCCGGTGAGCGTGGGTCTCGCG
GTATCATTGCAGCACTGGGGCCAGATGGTAAGCCCTCCCGTATCGTAGTTATCTACACGACGGGGAGTCA
GGCAACTATGGATGAACGAAATAGACAGATCGCTGAGATAGGTGCCTCACTGATTAAGCATTGGTAACTG
TCAGACCAAGTTTACTCATATATACTTTAGATTGATTTAAAACTTCATTTTTAATTTAAAAGGATCTAGG
TGAAGATCCTTTTTGATAATCTCATGACCAAAATCCCTTAACGTGAGTTTTCGTTCCACTGAGCGTCAGA
CCCCGTAGAAAAGATCAAAGGATCTTCTTGAGATCCTTTTTTTCTGCGCGTAATCTGCTGCTTGCAAACA
AAAAAACCACCGCTACCAGCGGTGGTTTGTTTGCCGGATCAAGAGCTACCAACTCTTTTTCCGAAGGTAA
CTGGCTTCAGCAGAGCGCAGATACCAAATACTGTTCTTCTAGTGTAGCCGTAGTTAGGCCACCACTTCAA
GAACTCTGTAGCACCGCCTACATACCTCGCTCTGCTAATCCTGTTACCAGTGGCTGCTGCCAGTGGCGAT
AAGTCGTGTCTTACCGGGTTGGACTCAAGACGATAGTTACCGGATAAGGCGCAGCGGTCGGGCTGAACGG
GGGGTTCGTGCACACAGCCCAGCTTGGAGCGAACGACCTACACCGAACTGAGATACCTACAGCGTGAGCT
ATGAGAAAGCGCCACGCTTCCCGAAGGGAGAAAGGCGGACAGGTATCCGGTAAGCGGCAGGGTCGGAACA
GGAGAGCGCACGAGGGAGCTTCCAGGGGGAAACGCCTGGTATCTTTATAGTCCTGTCGGGTTTCGCCACC
TCTGACTTGAGCGTCGATTTTTGTGATGCTCGTCAGGGGGGCGGAGCCTATGGAAAAACGCCAGCAACGC
GGCCTTTTTACGGTTCCTGGCCTTTTGCTGGCCTTTTGCTCACATGTTCTTTCCTGCGTTATCCCCTGAT
TCTGTGGATAACCGTATTACCGCCTTTGAGTGAGCTGATACCGCTCGCCGCAGCCGAACGACCGAGCGCA
GCGAGTCAGTGAGCGAGGAAGCGGAAGAGCGCCCAATACGCAAACCGCCTCTCCCCGCGCGTTGGCCGAT
TCATTAATGCAGCTGGCACGACAGGTTTCCCGACTGGAAAGCGGGCAGTGAGCGCAACGCAATTAATGTG
AGTTAGCTCACTCATTAGGCACCCCAGGCTTTACACTTTATGCTTCCGGCTCGTATGTTGTGTGGAATTG
TGAGCGGATAACAATTTCACACAGGAAACAGCTATGACCATGATTACGCCAAGCGCGCAATTAACCCTCA
CTAAAGGGAACAAAAGCTGGAGCTGCAAGC
