>Addgene plasmid #144332 | TFORF2280 | depositor partial sequence | sequence record 285111 | Insert
ACCGCCACCATGAGAGATTCTGCAGAAGGTCCTAAAGAAGACGAAGAGAAGCCTTCAGCCTCAGCACTTG
AGCAGCCGGCCACCCTCCAGGAGGTGGCCAGTCAGGAGGTGCCTCCAGAACTAGCAACCCCTGCCCCTGC
CTGGGAGCCACAGCCAGAACCAGACGAGCGATTAGAAGCGGCAGCTTGTGAGGTGAATGATTTGGGGGAA
GAGGAGGAGGAGGAAGAGGAGGAGGATGAAGAAGAAGAAGAAGATGATGATGATGATGAGTTGGAAGACG
AGGGGGAAGAAGAAGCCAGCATGCCAAATGAAAATTCTGTGAAAGAGCCAGAAATACGGTGTGATGAGAA
GCCAGAAGATTTATTAGAGGAACCAAAAACAACTTCAGAAGAAACTCTTGAAGACTGCTCAGAGGTAACA
CCTGCCATGCAAATCCCCAGAACTAAAGAAGAGGCCAATGGTGATGTATTTGAAACGTTTATGTTTCCGT
GTCAACATTGTGAAAGGAAGTTTACAACCAAACAGGGGCTTGAGCGTCACATGCATATCCATATATCCAC
CGTCAATCATGCTTTCAAATGCAAGTACTGTGGGAAAGCCTTTGGCACACAGATTAACCGGCGGCGACAT
GAGCGGCGCCATGAAGCAGGGTTAAAGCGGAAACCCAGCCAAACACTACAGCCGTCAGAGGATCTGGCTG
ATGGCAAAGCATCTGGAGAAAACGTTGCTTCAAAAGATGATTCGAGTCCTCCCAGTCTTGGGCCAGACTG
TCTGATCATGAATTCAGAGAAGGCTTCCCAAGACACAATAAATTCTTCTGTCGTAGAAGAGAATGGGGAA
GTTAAAGAACTTCATCCGTGCAAATATTGTAAAAAGGTTTTTGGAACTCATACTAATATGAGACGGCATC
AGCGTAGAGTTCACGAACGTCATCTGATTCCCAAAGGTGTACGGCGAAAAGGAGGCCTTGAAGAGCCCCA
GCCTCCAGCAGAACAGGCCCAGGCCACCCAGAACGTGTATGTACCAAGCACAGAGCCGGAGGAGGAAGGG
GAAGCAGATGATGTGTACATCATGGACATTTCTAGCAATATCTCTGAAAACTTAAATTACTATATTGATG
GTAAAATTCAAACTAATAACAACACTAGTAACTGTGATGTGATTGAGATGGAGTCTGCTTCGGCAGATTT
GTATGGTATAAATTGTCTGCTCACTCCAGTTACAGTGGAAATTACTCAAAATATAAAGACCACACAGGTC
CCTGTAACAGAAGATCTTCCTAAAGAGCCTTTGGGCAGCACAAATAGTGAGGCCAAGAAGCGGAGAACTG
CGAGCCCACCTGCACTGCCCAAAATTAAGGCCGAAACAGACTCTGACCCCATGGTCCCCTCTTGCTCTTT
AAGTCTTCCTCTTAGCATATCAACAACAGAGGCAGTGTCTTTCCACAAAGAGAAAAGTGTTTATTTGTCA
TCAAAGCTCAAACAACTTCTTCAAACCCAAGATAAACTAACTCCTGCAGGGATTTCAGCAACTGAAATAG
CTAAATTAGGTCCTGTTTGTGTGTCTGCTCCTGCATCAATGTTGCCTGTGACCTCAAGTAGGTTTAAGAG
GCGGACCAGCTCTCCTCCCAGTTCTCCACAGCACAGTCCTGCCCTTCGAGACTTTGGAAAGCCAAGTGAT
GGGAAAGCAGCATGGACCGATGCCGGGCTGACTTCCAAAAAATCCAAATTAGAAAGTCACAGCGACTCAC
CAGCATGGAGTTTGTCTGGGAGAGATGAGAGAGAAACTGTGAGCCCTCCATGCTTTGATGAATATAAAAT
GTCTAAAGAGTGGACAGCTAGTTCTGCTTTTAGCAGTGTGTGCAACCAGCAGCCACTGGATTTATCCAGC
GGTGTCAAACAGAAGGCTGAGGGTACAGGCAAGACTCCAGTCCAGTGGGAATCTGTCTTAGATCTCAGTG
TGCATAAAAAGCATTGTAGTGACTCTGAAGGCAAGGAATTCAAAGAAAGTCATTCAGTGCAGCCTACGTG
TAGTGCTGTAAAGAAAAGGAAACCAACCACCTGCATGCTGCAGAAGGTTCTTCTCAATGAATATAATGGC
ATCGATTTACCTGTAGAAAACCCTGCAGATGGGACCAGGAGCCCAAGTCCTTGTAAATCCCTAGAAGCTC
AGCCAGATCCTGACCTCGGTCCGGGCTCTGGTTTCCCTGCCCCTACTGTTGAGTCCACACCTGATGTTTG
TCCTTCATCACCTGCCCTGCAGACACCCTCCCTTTCATCCGGTCAGCTGCCTCCTCTCTTGATCCCCACA
GATCCCTCTTCCCCTCCACCCTGTCCCCCGGTATTAACTGTTGCCACTCCGCCCCCTCCCCTCCTTCCTA
CCGTACCTCTTCCAGCCCCCTCTTCCAGTGCATCTCCACACCCATGCCCCTCTCCACTCTCAAATGCCAC
CGCACAGTCCCCACTTCCAATTCTGTCCCCAACAGTGTCCCCCTCTCCCTCTCCCATTCCTCCCGTGGAG
CCCCTGATGTCTGCCGCCTCACCCGGGCCTCCAACACTTTCTTCTTCCTCCTCTTCATCTTCCTCCTCCT
CTTCGTTTTCTTCTTCATCTTCCTCCTCTTCTCCTTCTCCACCTCCTCTCTCCGCAATATCATCTGTTGT
TTCCTCTGGTGATAATCTGGAGGCTTCTCTCCCCATGATATCTTTCAAACAGGAGGAATTAGAGAATGAA
GGTCTGAAACCCAGGGAAGAGCCCCAGTCTGCTGCTGAACAGGATGTTGTTGTTCAGGAAACATTCAACA
AAAACTTTGTTTGCAACGTCTGTGAATCACCTTTTCTTTCCATTAAAGATCTAACCAAACATTTATCTAT
TCATGCTGAAGAATGGCCCTTCAAATGTGAATTTTGTGTGCAGCTTTTTAAGGATAAAACGGACTTGTCA
GAACATCGCTTTTTGCTTCATGGAGTTGGGAATATCTTTGTGTGTTCTGTTTGTAAAAAAGAATTTGCTT
TTTTGTGCAATTTGCAGCAGCACCAGCGAGATCTCCACCCAGATAAGGTGTGCACACATCACGAGTTTGA
AAGCGGGACTCTGAGGCCCCAGAACTTTACAGATCCCAGCAAGGCCCATGTAGAGCATATGCAGAGCTTG
CCAGAAGATCCTTTAGAAACTTCTAAAGAAGAAGAGGAGTTAAATGATTCCTCTGAAGAGCTTTACACGA
CTATAAAAATAATGGCTTCTGGAATAAAGACAAAAGATCCAGATGTTCGATTGGGCCTCAATCAGCATTA
CCCAAGCTTTAAACCACCTCCATTTCAGTACCATCACCGTAACCCCATGGGGATTGGTGTGACAGCCACA
AATTTCACTACACACAATATTCCACAGACTTTCACTACCGCCATTCGCTGCACAAAGTGTGGAAAAGGTG
TCGACAATATGCCGGAGTTGCACAAACATATCCTGGCTTGTGCTTCTGCAAGTGACAAGAAGAGGTACAC
GCCTAAGAAAAACCCAGTACCATTAAAACAAACTGTGCAACCCAAAAATGGCGTGGTGGTTTTAGATAAC
TCTGGGAAAAATGCCTTCCGACGAATGGGACAGCCCAAAAGGCTTAACTTTAGTGTTGAGCTCAGCAAAA
TGTCGTCGAATAAGCTCAAATTAAATGCATTGAAGAAAAAAAATCAGCTAGTACAGAAAGCAATTCTTCA
GAAAAACAAATCTGCAAAGCAGAAGGCCGACTTGAAAAATGCTTGTGAGTCATCCTCTCACATCTGCCCT
TACTGTAATCGAGAGTTCACTTACATTGGAAGCCTGAATAAACACGCCGCCTTCAGCTGTCCCAAAAAAC
CCCTTTCTCCTCCCAAAAAAAAAGTTTCTCATTCATCTAAGAAAGGTGGACACTCATCACCTGCAAGTAG
TGACAAAAACAGTAACAGCAACCACCGCAGACGGACAGCGGATGCGGAGATTAAAATGCAAAGCATGCAG
ACTCCGTTGGGCAAGACCAGAGCCCGCAGCTCAGGCCCCACCCAAGTCCCACTTCCCTCCTCATCCTTCA
GGTCCAAGCAGAACGTCAAGTTTGCAGCTTCGGTGAAATCCAAAAAACCAAGCTCCTCCTCTTTAAGGAA
CTCCAGCCCGATAAGAATGGCCAAAATAACTCATGTTGAGGGGAAAAAACCTAAAGCTGTGGCCAAGAAT
CATTCTGCTCAGCTTTCCAGCAAAACATCACGGAGCCTGCACGTGAGGGTACAGAAAAGCAAAGCTGTTT
TACAAAGCAAATCCACCTTGGCGAGTAAGAAAAGAACAGACCGGTTCAATATAAAATCTAGAGAGCGGAG
TGGGGGGCCAGTCACCCGGAGCCTTCAGCTGGCAGCTGCTGCTGACTTGAGTGAGAACAAGAGAGAGGAC
GGCAGCGCCAAGCAGGAGCTGAAGGACTTCAGGAACTTCCTGTAGTAATGAACTAGTCCGTAACTTGAAA
GTATTTCGATTTCTTGGCTTTATATATCTTGTGGAAAGGACGAGAAGAAGAGGTAACAAGCCCAGTG
