>Addgene plasmid #144332 | TFORF2280 | depositor partial sequence | sequence record 285112 | Barcode
GAAGAAGAGGTAACAAGCCCAGTG
